>Addgene plasmid #229773 | pCMV-2NLS-Cas9 | addgene full sequence | sequence record 483894 | Addgene NGS Result
TCGCGCGTTTCGGTGATGACGGTGAAAACCTCTGACACATGCAGCTCCCGGAGACGGTCACAGCTTGTCT
GTAAGCGGATGCCGGGAGCAGACAAGCCCGTCAGGGCGCGTCAGCGGGTGTTGGCGGGTGTCGGGGCTGG
CTTAACTATGCGGCATCAGAGCAGATTGTACTGAGAGTGCACCATATGCGGTGTGAAATACCGCACAGAT
GCGTAAGGAGAAAATACCGCATCAGGCGCCATTCGCCATTCAGGCTGCGCAACTGTTGGGAAGGGCGATC
GGTGCGGGCCTCTTCGCTATTACGCCAGCTGGCGAAAGGGGGATGTGCTGCAAGGCGATTAAGTTGGGTA
ACGCCAGGGTTTTCCCAGTCACGACGTTGTAAAACGACGGCCAGTGAATTCGAGCTTGCATGCCTGCAGG
TCGTTACATAACTTACGGTAAATGGCCCGCCTGGCTGACCGCCCAACGACCCCCGCCCATTGACGTCAAT
AATGACGTATGTTCCCATAGTAACGCCAATAGGGACTTTCCATTGACGTCAATGGGTGGAGTATTTACGG
TAAACTGCCCACTTGGCAGTACATCAAGTGTATCATATGCCAAGTACGCCCCCTATTGACGTCAATGACG
GTAAATGGCCCGCCTGGCATTATGCCCAGTACATGACCTTATGGGACTTTCCTACTTGGCAGTACATCTA
CGTATTAGTCATCGCTATTACCATGGTGATGCGGTTTTGGCAGTACATCAATGGGCGTGGATAGCGGTTT
GACTCACGGGGATTTCCAAGTCTCCACCCCATTGACGTCAATGGGAGTTTGTTTTGGCACCAAAATCAAC
GGGACTTTCCAAAATGTCGTAACAACTCCGCCCCATTGACGCAAATGGGCGGTAGGCGTGTACGGTGGGA
GGTCTATATAAGCAGAGCTCGTTTAGTGAACCGTCAGATCGCCTGGAGACGCCATCCACGCTGTTTTGAC
CTCCATAGAAGACACCGGGACCGATCCAGCCTCCGGACTCTAGAGGATCCGGTACTCGAGGAACTGAAAA
ACCAGAAAGTTAACTGGTAAGTTTAGTCTTTTTGTCTTTTATTTCAGGTCCCGGATCCGGTGGTGGTGCA
AATCAAAGAACTGCTCCTCAGTGGATGTTGCCTTTACTTCTAGGCCTGTACGGAAGTGTTACTTCTGCTC
TAAAAGCTGCGGAATTGTACCCGCGGACGCGTGCCACCATGGCCCCAAAGAAGAAGCGGAAGGTCGGTAT
CCACGGAGTCCCAGCAGCCGACAAGAAGTACAGCATCGGCCTGGACATCGGCACCAACTCTGTGGGCTGG
GCCGTGATCACCGACGAGTACAAGGTGCCCAGCAAGAAATTCAAGGTGCTGGGCAACACCGACCGGCACA
GCATCAAGAAGAACCTGATCGGAGCCCTGCTGTTCGACAGCGGCGAAACAGCCGAGGCCACCCGGCTGAA
GAGAACCGCCAGAAGAAGATACACCAGACGGAAGAACCGGATCTGCTATCTGCAAGAGATCTTCAGCAAC
GAGATGGCCAAGGTGGACGACAGCTTCTTCCACAGACTGGAAGAGTCCTTCCTGGTGGAAGAGGATAAGA
AGCACGAGCGGCACCCCATCTTCGGCAACATCGTGGACGAGGTGGCCTACCACGAGAAGTACCCCACCAT
CTACCACCTGAGAAAGAAACTGGTGGACAGCACCGACAAGGCCGACCTGCGGCTGATCTATCTGGCCCTG
GCCCACATGATCAAGTTCCGGGGCCACTTCCTGATCGAGGGCGACCTGAACCCCGACAACAGCGACGTGG
ACAAGCTGTTCATCCAGCTGGTGCAGACCTACAACCAGCTGTTCGAGGAAAACCCCATCAACGCCAGCGG
CGTGGACGCCAAGGCCATCCTGTCTGCCAGACTGAGCAAGAGCAGACGGCTGGAAAATCTGATCGCCCAG
CTGCCCGGCGAGAAGAAGAATGGCCTGTTCGGAAACCTGATTGCCCTGAGCCTGGGCCTGACCCCCAACT
TCAAGAGCAACTTCGACCTGGCCGAGGATGCCAAACTGCAGCTGAGCAAGGACACCTACGACGACGACCT
GGACAACCTGCTGGCCCAGATCGGCGACCAGTACGCCGACCTGTTTCTGGCCGCCAAGAACCTGTCCGAC
GCCATCCTGCTGAGCGACATCCTGAGAGTGAACACCGAGATCACCAAGGCCCCCCTGAGCGCCTCTATGA
TCAAGAGATACGACGAGCACCACCAGGACCTGACCCTGCTGAAAGCTCTCGTGCGGCAGCAGCTGCCTGA
GAAGTACAAAGAGATTTTCTTCGACCAGAGCAAGAACGGCTACGCCGGCTACATTGACGGCGGAGCCAGC
CAGGAAGAGTTCTACAAGTTCATCAAGCCCATCCTGGAAAAGATGGACGGCACCGAGGAACTGCTCGTGA
AGCTGAACAGAGAGGACCTGCTGCGGAAGCAGCGGACCTTCGACAACGGCAGCATCCCCCACCAGATCCA
CCTGGGAGAGCTGCACGCCATTCTGCGGCGGCAGGAAGATTTTTACCCATTCCTGAAGGACAACCGGGAA
AAGATCGAGAAGATCCTGACCTTCCGCATCCCCTACTACGTGGGCCCTCTGGCCAGGGGAAACAGCAGAT
TCGCCTGGATGACCAGAAAGAGCGAGGAAACCATCACCCCCTGGAACTTCGAGGAAGTGGTGGACAAGGG
CGCTTCCGCCCAGAGCTTCATCGAGCGGATGACCAACTTCGATAAGAACCTGCCCAACGAGAAGGTGCTG
CCCAAGCACAGCCTGCTGTACGAGTACTTCACCGTGTATAACGAGCTGACCAAAGTGAAATACGTGACCG
AGGGAATGAGAAAGCCCGCCTTCCTGAGCGGCGAGCAGAAAAAGGCCATCGTGGACCTGCTGTTCAAGAC
CAACCGGAAAGTGACCGTGAAGCAGCTGAAAGAGGACTACTTCAAGAAAATCGAGTGCTTCGACTCCGTG
GAAATCTCCGGCGTGGAAGATCGGTTCAACGCCTCCCTGGGCACATACCACGATCTGCTGAAAATTATCA
AGGACAAGGACTTCCTGGACAATGAGGAAAACGAGGACATTCTGGAAGATATCGTGCTGACCCTGACACT
GTTTGAGGACAGAGAGATGATCGAGGAACGGCTGAAAACCTATGCCCACCTGTTCGACGACAAAGTGATG
AAGCAGCTGAAGCGGCGGAGATACACCGGCTGGGGCAGGCTGAGCCGGAAGCTGATCAACGGCATCCGGG
ACAAGCAGTCCGGCAAGACAATCCTGGATTTCCTGAAGTCCGACGGCTTCGCCAACAGAAACTTCATGCA
GCTGATCCACGACGACAGCCTGACCTTTAAAGAGGACATCCAGAAAGCCCAGGTGTCCGGCCAGGGCGAT
AGCCTGCACGAGCACATTGCCAATCTGGCCGGCAGCCCCGCCATTAAGAAGGGCATCCTGCAGACAGTGA
AGGTGGTGGACGAGCTCGTGAAAGTGATGGGCCGGCACAAGCCCGAGAACATCGTGATCGAAATGGCCAG
AGAGAACCAGACCACCCAGAAGGGACAGAAGAACAGCCGCGAGAGAATGAAGCGGATCGAAGAGGGCATC
AAAGAGCTGGGCAGCCAGATCCTGAAAGAACACCCCGTGGAAAACACCCAGCTGCAGAACGAGAAGCTGT
ACCTGTACTACCTGCAGAATGGGCGGGATATGTACGTGGACCAGGAACTGGACATCAACCGGCTGTCCGA
CTACGATGTGGACCATATCGTGCCTCAGAGCTTTCTGAAGGACGACTCCATCGACAACAAGGTGCTGACC
AGAAGCGACAAGAACCGGGGCAAGAGCGACAACGTGCCCTCCGAAGAGGTCGTGAAGAAGATGAAGAACT
ACTGGCGGCAGCTGCTGAACGCCAAGCTGATTACCCAGAGAAAGTTCGACAATCTGACCAAGGCCGAGAG
AGGCGGCCTGAGCGAACTGGATAAGGCCGGCTTCATCAAGAGACAGCTGGTGGAAACCCGGCAGATCACA
AAGCACGTGGCACAGATCCTGGACTCCCGGATGAACACTAAGTACGACGAGAATGACAAGCTGATCCGGG
AAGTGAAAGTGATCACCCTGAAGTCCAAGCTGGTGTCCGATTTCCGGAAGGATTTCCAGTTTTACAAAGT
GCGCGAGATCAACAACTACCACCACGCCCACGACGCCTACCTGAACGCCGTCGTGGGAACCGCCCTGATC
AAAAAGTACCCTAAGCTGGAAAGCGAGTTCGTGTACGGCGACTACAAGGTGTACGACGTGCGGAAGATGA
TCGCCAAGAGCGAGCAGGAAATCGGCAAGGCTACCGCCAAGTACTTCTTCTACAGCAACATCATGAACTT
TTTCAAGACCGAGATTACCCTGGCCAACGGCGAGATCCGGAAGCGGCCTCTGATCGAGACAAACGGCGAA
ACCGGGGAGATCGTGTGGGATAAGGGCCGGGATTTTGCCACCGTGCGGAAAGTGCTGAGCATGCCCCAAG
TGAATATCGTGAAAAAGACCGAGGTGCAGACAGGCGGCTTCAGCAAAGAGTCTATCCTGCCCAAGAGGAA
CAGCGATAAGCTGATCGCCAGAAAGAAGGACTGGGACCCTAAGAAGTACGGCGGCTTCGACAGCCCCACC
GTGGCCTATTCTGTGCTGGTGGTGGCCAAAGTGGAAAAGGGCAAGTCCAAGAAACTGAAGAGTGTGAAAG
AGCTGCTGGGGATCACCATCATGGAAAGAAGCAGCTTCGAGAAGAATCCCATCGACTTTCTGGAAGCCAA
GGGCTACAAAGAAGTGAAAAAGGACCTGATCATCAAGCTGCCTAAGTACTCCCTGTTCGAGCTGGAAAAC
GGCCGGAAGAGAATGCTGGCCTCTGCCGGCGAACTGCAGAAGGGAAACGAACTGGCCCTGCCCTCCAAAT
ATGTGAACTTCCTGTACCTGGCCAGCCACTATGAGAAGCTGAAGGGCTCCCCCGAGGATAATGAGCAGAA
ACAGCTGTTTGTGGAACAGCACAAGCACTACCTGGACGAGATCATCGAGCAGATCAGCGAGTTCTCCAAG
AGAGTGATCCTGGCCGACGCTAATCTGGACAAAGTGCTGTCCGCCTACAACAAGCACCGGGATAAGCCCA
TCAGAGAGCAGGCCGAGAATATCATCCACCTGTTTACCCTGACCAATCTGGGAGCCCCTGCCGCCTTCAA
GTACTTTGACACCACCATCGACCGGAAGAGGTACACCAGCACCAAAGAGGTGCTGGACGCCACCCTGATC
CACCAGAGCATCACCGGCCTGTACGAGACACGGATCGACCTGTCTCAGCTGGGAGGCGACAAAAGGCCGG
CGGCCACGAAAAAGGCCGGCCAGGCAAAAAAGAAAAAGTAAAATTGGCCGCGGGGATCCAGACATGATAA
GATACATTGATGAGTTTGGACAAACCACAACTAGAATGCAGTGAAAAAAATGCTTTATTTGTGAAATTTG
TGATGCTATTGCTTTATTTGTAACCATTATAAGCTGCAATAAACAAGTTAACAACAACAATTGCATTCAT
TTTATGTTTCAGGTTCAGGGGGAGGTGTGGGAGGTTTTTTCGGATCCTCTAGAGTCGACCTGCAGGCATG
CAAGCTTGGCGTAATCATGGTCATAGCTGTTTCCTGTGTGAAATTGTTATCCGCTCACAATTCCACACAA
CATACGAGCCGGAAGCATAAAGTGTAAAGCCTGGGGTGCCTAATGAGTGAGCTAACTCACATTAATTGCG
TTGCGCTCACTGCCCGCTTTCCAGTCGGGAAACCTGTCGTGCCAGCTGCATTAATGAATCGGCCAACGCG
CGGGGAGAGGCGGTTTGCGTATTGGGCGCTCTTCCGCTTCCTCGCTCACTGACTCGCTGCGCTCGGTCGT
TCGGCTGCGGCGAGCGGTATCAGCTCACTCAAAGGCGGTAATACGGTTATCCACAGAATCAGGGGATAAC
GCAGGAAAGAACATGTGAGCAAAAGGCCAGCAAAAGGCCAGGAACCGTAAAAAGGCCGCGTTGCTGGCGT
TTTTCCATAGGCTCCGCCCCCCTGACGAGCATCACAAAAATCGACGCTCAAGTCAGAGGTGGCGAAACCC
GACAGGACTATAAAGATACCAGGCGTTTCCCCCTGGAAGCTCCCTCGTGCGCTCTCCTGTTCCGACCCTG
CCGCTTACCGGATACCTGTCCGCCTTTCTCCCTTCGGGAAGCGTGGCGCTTTCTCATAGCTCACGCTGTA
GGTATCTCAGTTCGGTGTAGGTCGTTCGCTCCAAGCTGGGCTGTGTGCACGAACCCCCCGTTCAGCCCGA
CCGCTGCGCCTTATCCGGTAACTATCGTCTTGAGTCCAACCCGGTAAGACACGACTTATCGCCACTGGCA
GCAGCCACTGGTAACAGGATTAGCAGAGCGAGGTATGTAGGCGGTGCTACAGAGTTCTTGAAGTGGTGGC
CTAACTACGGCTACACTAGAAGAACAGTATTTGGTATCTGCGCTCTGCTGAAGCCAGTTACCTTCGGAAA
AAGAGTTGGTAGCTCTTGATCCGGCAAACAAACCACCGCTGGTAGCGGTGGTTTTTTTGTTTGCAAGCAG
CAGATTACGCGCAGAAAAAAAGGATCTCAAGAAGATCCTTTGATCTTTTCTACGGGGTCTGACGCTCAGT
GGAACGAAAACTCACGTTAAGGGATTTTGGTCATGAGATTATCAAAAAGGATCTTCACCTAGATCCTTTT
AAATTAAAAATGAAGTTTTAAATCAATCTAAAGTATATATGAGTAAACTTGGTCTGACAGTTACCAATGC
TTAATCAGTGAGGCACCTATCTCAGCGATCTGTCTATTTCGTTCATCCATAGTTGCCTGACTCCCCGTCG
TGTAGATAACTACGATACGGGAGGGCTTACCATCTGGCCCCAGTGCTGCAATGATACCGCGAGACCCACG
CTCACCGGCTCCAGATTTATCAGCAATAAACCAGCCAGCCGGAAGGGCCGAGCGCAGAAGTGGTCCTGCA
ACTTTATCCGCCTCCATCCAGTCTATTAATTGTTGCCGGGAAGCTAGAGTAAGTAGTTCGCCAGTTAATA
GTTTGCGCAACGTTGTTGCCATTGCTACAGGCATCGTGGTGTCACGCTCGTCGTTTGGTATGGCTTCATT
CAGCTCCGGTTCCCAACGATCAAGGCGAGTTACATGATCCCCCATGTTGTGCAAAAAAGCGGTTAGCTCC
TTCGGTCCTCCGATCGTTGTCAGAAGTAAGTTGGCCGCAGTGTTATCACTCATGGTTATGGCAGCACTGC
ATAATTCTCTTACTGTCATGCCATCCGTAAGATGCTTTTCTGTGACTGGTGAGTACTCAACCAAGTCATT
CTGAGAATAGTGTATGCGGCGACCGAGTTGCTCTTGCCCGGCGTCAATACGGGATAATACCGCGCCACAT
AGCAGAACTTTAAAAGTGCTCATCATTGGAAAACGTTCTTCGGGGCGAAAACTCTCAAGGATCTTACCGC
TGTTGAGATCCAGTTCGATGTAACCCACTCGTGCACCCAACTGATCTTCAGCATCTTTTACTTTCACCAG
CGTTTCTGGGTGAGCAAAAACAGGAAGGCAAAATGCCGCAAAAAAGGGAATAAGGGCGACACGGAAATGT
TGAATACTCATACTCTTCCTTTTTCAATATTATTGAAGCATTTATCAGGGTTATTGTCTCATGAGCGGAT
ACATATTTGAATGTATTTAGAAAAATAAACAAATAGGGGTTCCGCGCACATTTCCCCGAAAAGTGCCACC
TGACGTCTAAGAAACCATTATTATCATGACATTAACCTATAAAAATAGGCGTATCACGAGGCCCTTTCGT
C
Features (pLannotate 1.2.2; 19 found; start..end, strand, type, name):
    137..236     +  misc_feature   bom (fragment): basis of mobility region from pBR322
    242..399     -  CDS            lacZα (fragment): LacZα fragment of β-galactosidase; lacZ fragment
    403..423     -  misc_feature   MCS (fragment): pUC18/19 multiple cloning site
    422..725     +  enhancer       CMV enhancer: human cytomegalovirus immediate early enhancer
    726..929     +  promoter       CMV promoter: human cytomegalovirus (CMV) immediate early promoter
   1067..1163    +  intron         SV40 intron: modified SV40 intron with splice donor and acceptor sites
   1280..2881    +  CDS            Cas9(N): N-terminal portion of Streptococcus pyogenes Cas9 (Zetsche et al., 2015)
   2882..5380    +  CDS            Cas9(C): C-terminal portion of Streptococcus pyogenes Cas9 (Zetsche et al., 2015)
   5381..5428    +  CDS            nucleoplasmin NLS: bipartite nuclear localization signal from nucleoplasmin
   5445..5579    -  polyA_signal   SV40 poly(A) signal: SV40 polyadenylation signal
   5642..5677    +  misc_feature   MCS (fragment): pUC18/19 multiple cloning site
   5714..5730    -  protein_bind   lac operator: The lac repressor binds to the lac operator to inhibit transcription in E. coli. This inhibition can be relieved by adding lactose or isopropyl-β-D-thiogalactopyranoside (IPTG). lac repressor encoded by lacI
   5738..5768    -  promoter       lac promoter: promoter for the E. coli lac operon
   5783..5804    -  protein_bind   CAP binding site: CAP binding activates transcription in the presence of cAMP. E. coli catabolite activator protein
   5817..5909    -  CDS            lacI (fragment): lac repressor; lacI; The lac repressor binds to the lac operator to inhibit transcription in E. coli. This inhibition can be relieved by adding lactose or isopropyl-β-D-thiogalactopyranoside (IPTG).
   6092..6680    -  rep_origin     ori: high-copy-number ColE1/pMB1/pBR322/pUC origin of replication
   6851..7711    -  CDS            AmpR: β-lactamase; bla; confers resistance to ampicillin, carbenicillin, and related antibiotics
   7712..7816    -  promoter       AmpR promoter: bla
   7911..35      +  CDS            rop (fragment) (across the origin): Rop protein, which maintains plasmids at low copy number; rop
