[The description below was written by a language model from this plasmid's Addgene catalogue record and pLannotate feature annotations shown in this document.]
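Description:
pCMV-2NLS-Cas9 is a mammalian expression plasmid of about 7.9 kb for producing Streptococcus pyogenes Cas9 in transfected cells. It was built on the pCMV-GFP backbone by restriction cloning of the SpCas9 insert between MluI and MfeI sites, both of which are retained. The bacterial portion is pUC-like: a high-copy ColE1/pMB1-type origin and an AmpR (β-lactamase) gene with its own promoter allow propagation under ampicillin selection in E. coli. There are also non-functional remnants of the cloning vector lineage, namely fragments of lacZα, lacI, rop, the bom region and the pUC multiple cloning site, together with the lac promoter/operator and a CAP binding site. No mammalian selection marker is annotated.

The expression cassette consists of the human cytomegalovirus immediate-early enhancer and promoter, followed by a modified SV40 intron, which commonly improves transcript processing and expression. Next comes the Cas9 coding sequence, annotated as two directly adjoining N- and C-terminal portions that together form a contiguous open reading frame. A bipartite nucleoplasmin nuclear localization signal is fused to the C-terminus, and an SV40 polyadenylation signal lies downstream, though it is annotated on the opposite strand. The name implies two NLS elements, but only the C-terminal one is annotated. A second may sit in the unannotated stretch upstream of Cas9, although the record does not confirm this.

No guide RNA cassette is present, so a guide must be supplied separately for genome editing. The associated publication concerns virus-like particles delivering Cas9 ribonucleoprotein, but the record does not state this plasmid's specific role in that work.
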