Addgene plasmid #229773: pCMV-2NLS-Cas9
Purpose: Expresses Cas9 driven by a CMV promoter
Depositing lab: Yujia Cai. Depositing organization: Shanghai Jiao Tong University. Publication: Customizable virus-like particles deliver CRISPR-Cas9 ribonucleoprotein for effective ocular neovascular and Huntington's disease gene therapy. Ling S, Zhang X, Dai Y, Jiang Z, Zhou X, Lu S, Qian X, Liu J, Selfjord N, Satir TM, Lundin A, Touza JL, Firth M, Van Zuydam N, Bilican B, Akcakaya P, Hong J, Cai Y. Nat Nanotechnol. 2025 Apr;20(4):543-553. doi: 10.1038/s41565-024-01851-7. Epub 2025 Feb 10. PubMed 39930103.
Backbone
  Vector backbone: pCMV-GFP
  Vector type: Mammalian Expression, CRISPR
Growth in bacteria
  Bacterial resistance: Ampicillin, 100 μg/mL
  Growth temperature: 37°C
  Growth strain: DH5alpha
  Copy number: High Copy
Gene/Insert
  Gene/Insert name: SpCas9
  Species: Streptococcus pyogenes
  Promoter: CMV
  Cloning method: Restriction Enzyme; 5′ cloning site MluI (not destroyed); 3′ cloning site MfeI (not destroyed)
Terms and licenses: Academic/Nonprofit Terms; Industry Terms: Not Available to Industry
How to cite: pCMV-2NLS-Cas9 was a gift from Yujia Cai (Addgene plasmid # 229773 ; http://n2t.net/addgene:229773 ; RRID:Addgene_229773)
